>Addgene plasmid #33273 | pMXs-mGLIS1 | depositor full sequence | sequence record 39464 | pMXs-mGLIS1 sequence 7138 bps
CCCGAAAAGTGCCACCTGCATAATGAAAGACCCCACCTGTAGGTTTGGCAAGCTAGCTTAAGTAACGCCA
TTTTGCAAGGCATGGAAAAATACATAACTGAGAATAGAAAAGTTCAGATCAAGGTCAGGAACAGATGGAA
CAGCTGAATATGGGCCAAAGCGGATATCTGTGGTAAGCAGTTCCTGCCCCGGCTCAGGGCCAAGAACAGA
TGGAACAGCTGAATATGGGCCAAACAGGATATCTGTGGTAAGCAGTTCCTGCCCCGGCTCAGGGCCAAGA
ACAGATGGTCCCCAGATGCGGTCCAGCCCTCAGCAGTTTCTAGAGAACCATCAGATGTTTCCAGGGTGCC
CCAAGGACCTGAAATGACCCTGTGCCTTATTTGAACTAACCAATCAGTTCGCTTCTCGCTTCTGTTCGCG
CGCTTCTGCTCCCCGAGCTCAATAAAAGAGCCCACAACCCCTCACTCGGGGCGCCAGTCCTCCGATTGAC
TGAGTCGCCCGGGTACCCGTGTATCCAATAAACCCTCTTGCAGTTGCATCCGACTTGTGGTCTCGCTGTT
CCTTGGGAGGGTCTCCTCTGAGTGATTGACTACCCGTCAGCGGGGGTCTTTCATTTGGGGGCTCGTCCGG
GATCGGGAGACCCCTGCCCAGGGACCACCGACCCACCACCGGGAGGTAAGCTGGCCAGCAACTTATCTGT
GTCTGTCCGATTGTCTAGTGTCTATGACTGATTTTATGCGCCTGCGTCGGTACTAGTTAGCTAACTAGCT
CTGTATCTGGCGGACCCGTGGTGGAACTGACGAGTTCGGAACACCCGGCCGCAACCCTGGGAGACGTCCC
AGGGATCTCGGGGGCCGTTTTTGTGGCCCGACCTGAGTCCAAAAATCCCGATCGTTTTGGACTCTTTGGT
GCACCCCCCTTAGAGGAGGGATATGTGGTTCTGGTAGGAGACGAGAACCTAAAACAGTTCCCGCCTCCGT
CTGAATTTTTGCTTTCGGTTTGGGACCGAAGCCGCGCCGCGCGTCTTGTCTGCTGCAGCATCGTTCTGTG
TTGTCTCTGTCTGACTGTGTTTCTGTATTTGTCTGAAAATATGGGCCCGGGCCAGACTGTTACCACTCCC
TTAAGTTTGACCTTAGGTCACTGGAAAGATGTCGAGCGGATCGCTCACAACCAGTCGGTAGATGTCAAGA
AGAGACGTTGGGTTACCTTCTGCTCTGCAGAATGGCCAACCTTTAACGTCGGATGGCCGCGAGACGGCAC
CTTTAACCGAGACCTCATCACCCAGGTTAAGATCAAGGTCTTTTCACCTGGCCCGCATGGACACCCAGAC
CAGGTCCCCTACATCGTGACCTGGGAAGCCTTGGCTTTTGACCCCCCTCCCTGGGTCAAGCCCTTTGTAC
ACCCTAAGCCTCCGCCTCCTCTTCCTCCATCCGCCCCGTCTCTCCCCCTTGAACCTCCTCGTTCGACCCC
GCCTCGATCCTCCCTTTATCCAGCCCTCACTCCTTCTCTAGGCGCCCCCATATGGCCATATGAGATCTTA
TATGGGGCACCCCCGCCCCTTGTAAACTTCCCTGACCCTGACATGACAAGAGTTACTAACAGCCCCTCTC
TCCAAGCTCACTTACAGGCTCTCTACTTAGTCCAGCACGAAGTCTGGAGACCTCTGGCGGCAGCCTACCA
AGAACAACTGGACCGACCGGTGGTACCTCACCCTTACCGAGTCGGCGACACAGTGTGGGTCCGCCGACAC
CAGACTAAGAACCTAGAACCTCGCTGGAAAGGACCTTACACAGTCCTGCTGACCACCCCCACCGCCCTCA
AAGTAGACGGCATCGCAGCTTGGATACACGCCGCCCACGTGAAGGCTGCCGACCCCGGGGGTGGACCATC
CTCTAGACTGCCGGATCTAGCTAGTTAATTAAGGATCCCAGTGTGGTGGTACGGGAAATCACAAGTTTGT
ACAAAAAAGCAGGCTTCGAAGGAGATAGAACCATGCATTGCGAGGTGGCCGAGGCACTTTCGGACAAGAG
GCCAAAGGAGGCCCCTGGTGCTCCTGGCCAGGGCCGCGGGCCTGTCAGCCTGGGAGCGCACATGGCCTTC
AGGATTGCTGTGAGTGGTGGCGGCTGCGGGGACGGGAACCCGCTAGACCTGCTGCCTCGGCTACCGGTGC
CACCACCACGTGCCCACGATCTCCTTCGGCCCCGGAGCCCTCGAGACTATGGTGTGTCCAAGACCGGCAG
CGGGAAGGTGAACGGGAGCTACGGGCACAGCTCAGAGAAGAGCCTGCTGGACCTGGACCTGGCCGAGGGT
CCCAGCCCCTCCTGCCACCAGGGTCTGTTTCTTCCTGCAGGGACCCCACCACCCCGGGGTCACCCCCCTG
TCTGTGAGAAGCTGCTGCACTTCCCCCACCCAAACAGGTCACCCAGACCTCAGGCTACGTTTGTGAACGG
CAGCCTCCCAGCCGCTCAGCACATCAAGCAAGAAGCCCTACCGGACTACCAGGCCATGGTCAGCGCCCAC
ACACCCCTGCCCACCCACTGCCGAGCCCCATCGTCCATGGGTCTGCCCTCAGACCTGGACTTTCCAGACC
GAGGCCTCACCAACCCTGCACCTTCCTGCTACCTTCTGGGCAATGAACCCATCTCAGACCTGGGTCCCCA
ACCCGAGGCCCACCTCCCCGAGGGCAGCCTGAAACGCTGCTGCCTCCTGGGCCTGCCCCCCACCTCTTCA
GCCTCCTCCTCACCCTGTGCCTCCTCAGATATCAATCCTGTCATCCACTCCTCCCAGACAGCTCTAGTTA
GCTGTGTAAATGGACTCCGAAGCCCACCTCTGCCGGGAGACCTGGGGGGCCCTCCCAAGCGGTCACGGCC
CGGGCCTGCATCCAGTGACGGCCAGGAGGGCAGCTTGCAGCTTGAAGCATGCCGGAAGTCAGGCTTCCTG
AAGCAGGAGCCCATGGACGAGTTTTCAGAGCTTTTTGCTCCACACCACCAGGGTTTGCCACCCCCTTACC
CCTTGCCTCAGTTGCCAACTGGCCCCGGCCTCGGAGGCCTAGGGCTGGGCCTGGCAGGTAGGATGGTTGC
CGGTCGGCAGGCATGCCGCTGGGTGGACTGCTGCGCAGCCTACGAGCAGCAGGAGGAGCTGGTGCGGCAC
ATCGAGAAGAGCCACATCGACCAGCGCAAGGGCGAAGACTTCACCTGCTTCTGGGCCGGGTGTGTGCGGC
GCTACAAGCCCTTCAATGCCCGCTACAAGCTGCTCATCCACATGAGGGTACACTCAGGCGAGAAGCCCAA
CAAGTGCATGTTCGAAGGCTGCAGTAAAGCCTTTTCCCGTCTGGAGAACCTGAAGATCCATCTGCGGAGC
CACACAGGCGAGAAACCATACCTGTGCCAGCACCCAGGCTGCCAGAAGGCCTTCAGCAACTCCAGCGACC
GTGCCAAGCACCAACGCACCCACCTCGACACGAAGCCATATGCTTGTCAGATCCCTGGCTGCTCCAAGCG
CTACACGGACCCCAGCTCCCTCCGCAAGCACGTGAAGGCCCACTCAGCCAAAGAGCAGCAGGTGCGTAAG
AAGCTGCACACAGGTGCCGACCCAGAGGCTGATGTTCTGTCCGAGTGTCTGTCCCTGCAGCAGCTCCAAG
CATCCACACTGTTGCCGGCCAGCAGAGGGAAGGGCAGCCAAACCCTGAGCCAGGAGCTCCTCCCAGGTGT
GTATCCTGGCTCCGTCACCCCACAAAACGGGCTTGCTTCAGGCATCCTGTCCCCCTCCCACGATGTCCCT
TCCAGGCACCACCCACTGGAGGTCCCCACTGGTTCCCACCACCACCTGTCCCCTCTGCCCACAGCTGAGA
GCACCAGGGATGGCCTGGGGCCCAGTCTCCTTTCACCCATGGTCAGCCCACTGAAGGGGCTTGGTCCCCC
ACCGCTACCACCAGCCTCCCAGAGTCAGTCTCCAGGGGGACAGTCATTCTCTACAGTCCCCAGCAAGCCT
ACCTACCCATCCTTCCAAAGCCCACCACCTCTGCCCAGCCCCCAAGGCTACCAAGGCAGTTTCCATTCCA
TCCAGAACTGCTTCCCCTACGCTGACTGCTACCGGGCCACTGAGCCAGCAGCCTCCAGGGATGGACTGGT
GGGTGATGCCCACGGTTTCAACCCCTTGCGACCCAGCACATACTCCAGCCTCAGCACACCTTTATCCGCA
CCAGGCTACGAGACCCTGGCAGAAACGCCGTGTCCCCCAGCGCTGCAGCCACAGCCAGCTGAAGACCTGG
TACCTAGTGGTCCTGAGGACTGTGGCTTCTTCCCCAATGGGGCCTTTGACCACTGTCTGAGTCACATCCC
GTCCATCTACACTGACACCTAAGACCCAGCTTTCTTGTACAAAGTGGTGATATTCCAGCTGAGCGCCGGT
CGCTACCATTACCAGTTGGTCTGGTGTCAAAAATAATAATAACCGGGCAGGCCATGTCTGCCCGTATTTC
GCGTAAGGAAATCCATTATGTACTATTTAAACTCGAGCGGCCGCCAGCACAGTGGTCGACGATAAAATAA
AAGATTTTATTTAGTCTCCAGAAAAAGGGGGGAATGAAAGACCCCACCTGTAGGTTTGGCAAGCTAGCTT
AAGTAACGCCATTTTGCAAGGCATGGAAAAATACATAACTGAGAATAGAGAAGTTCAGATCAAGGTCAGG
AACAGATGGAACAGCTGAATATGGGCCAAACAGGATATCTGTGGTAAGCAGTTCCTGCCCCGGCTCAGGG
CCAAGAACAGATGGAACAGCTGAATATGGGCCAAACAGGATATCTGTGGTAAGCAGTTCCTGCCCCGGCT
CAGGGCCAAGAACAGATGGTCCCCAGATGCGGTCCAGCCCTCAGCAGTTTCTAGAGAACCATCAGATGTT
TCCAGGGTGCCCCAAGGACCTGAAATGACCCTGTGCCTTATTTGAACTAACCAATCAGTTCGCTTCTCGC
TTCTGTTCGCGCGCTTCTGCTCCCCGAGCTCAATAAAAGAGCCCACAACCCCTCACTCGGGGCGCCAGTC
CTCCGATTGACTGAGTCGCCCGGGTACCCGTGTATCCAATAAACCCTCTTGCAGTTGCATCCGACTTGTG
GTCTCGCTGTTCCTTGGGAGGGTCTCCTCTGAGTGATTGACTACCCGTCAGCGGGGGTCTTTCATTCTGC
ATTAATGAATCGGCCAACGCGCGGGGAGAGGCGGTTTGCGTATTGGGCGCTCTTCCGCTTCCTCGCTCAC
TGACTCGCTGCGCTCGGTCGTTCGGCTGCGGCGAGCGGTATCAGCTCACTCAAAGGCGGTAATACGGTTA
TCCACAGAATCAGGGGATAACGCAGGAAAGAACATGTGAGCAAAAGGCCAGCAAAAGGCCAGGAACCGTA
AAAAGGCCGCGTTGCTGGCGTTTTTCCATAGGCTCCGCCCCCCTGACGAGCATCACAAAAATCGACGCTC
AAGTCAGAGGTGGCGAAACCCGACAGGACTATAAAGATACCAGGCGTTTCCCCCTGGAAGCTCCCTCGTG
CGCTCTCCTGTTCCGACCCTGCCGCTTACCGGATACCTGTCCGCCTTTCTCCCTTCGGGAAGCGTGGCGC
TTTCTCATAGCTCACGCTGTAGGTATCTCAGTTCGGTGTAGGTCGTTCGCTCCAAGCTGGGCTGTGTGCA
CGAACCCCCCGTTCAGCCCGACCGCTGCGCCTTATCCGGTAACTATCGTCTTGAGTCCAACCCGGTAAGA
CACGACTTATCGCCACTGGCAGCAGCCACTGGTAACAGGATTAGCAGAGCGAGGTATGTAGGCGGTGCTA
CAGAGTTCTTGAAGTGGTGGCCTAACTACGGCTACACTAGAAGGACAGTATTTGGTATCTGCGCTCTGCT
GAAGCCAGTTACCTTCGGAAAAAGAGTTGGTAGCTCTTGATCCGGCAAACAAACCACCGCTGGTAGCGGT
GGTTTTTTTGTTTGCAAGCAGCAGATTACGCGCAGAAAAAAAGGATCTCAAGAAGATCCTTTGATCTTTT
CTACGGGGTCTGACGCTCAGTGGAACGAAAACTCACGTTAAGGGATTTTGGTCATGAGATTATCAAAAAG
GATCTTCACCTAGATCCTTTTGCGGCCGGCCGCAAATCAATCTAAAGTATATATGAGTAAACTTGGTCTG
ACAGTTACCAATGCTTAATCAGTGAGGCACCTATCTCAGCGATCTGTCTATTTCGTTCATCCATAGTTGC
CTGACTCCCCGTCGTGTAGATAACTACGATACGGGAGGGCTTACCATCTGGCCCCAGTGCTGCAATGATA
CCGCGAGACCCACGCTCACCGGCTCCAGATTTATCAGCAATAAACCAGCCAGCCGGAAGGGCCGAGCGCA
GAAGTGGTCCTGCAACTTTATCCGCCTCCATCCAGTCTATTAATTGTTGCCGGGAAGCTAGAGTAAGTAG
TTCGCCAGTTAATAGTTTGCGCAACGTTGTTGCCATTGCTACAGGCATCGTGGTGTCACGCTCGTCGTTT
GGTATGGCTTCATTCAGCTCCGGTTCCCAACGATCAAGGCGAGTTACATGATCCCCCATGTTGTGCAAAA
AAGCGGTTAGCTCCTTCGGTCCTCCGATCGTTGTCAGAAGTAAGTTGGCCGCAGTGTTATCACTCATGGT
TATGGCAGCACTGCATAATTCTCTTACTGTCATGCCATCCGTAAGATGCTTTTCTGTGACTGGTGAGTAC
TCAACCAAGTCATTCTGAGAATAGTGTATGCGGCGACCGAGTTGCTCTTGCCCGGCGTCAACACGGGATA
ATACCGCGCCACATAGCAGAACTTTAAAAGTGCTCATCATTGGAAAACGTTCTTCGGGGCGAAAACTCTC
AAGGATCTTACCGCTGTTGAGATCCAGTTCGATGTAACCCACTCGTGCACCCAACTGATCTTCAGCATCT
TTTACTTTCACCAGCGTTTCTGGGTGAGCAAAAACAGGAAGGCAAAATGCCGCAAAAAAGGGAATAAGGG
CGACACGGAAATGTTGAATACTCATACTCTTCCTTTTTCAATATTATTGAAGCATTTATCAGGGTTATTG
TCTCATGAGCGGATACATATTTGAATGTATTTAGAAAAATAAACAAATAGGGGTTCCGCGCACATTTC
Features (pLannotate 1.2.2; 12 found; start..end, strand, type, name):
     22..615     +  LTR            LTR: long terminal repeat from Moloney murine leukemia virus
    678..1035    +  misc_feature   MMLV Ψ: packaging signal of Moloney murine leukemia virus (MMLV)
   1100..1516    +  CDS            gag (truncated): truncated Moloney murine leukemia virus (MMLV) gag gene lacking the start codon
   1526..1900    +  misc_feature   pol region: Moloney murine leukemia virus (MMLV) pol region containing the splice acceptor site
   1951..1975    +  protein_bind   attB1: mutant version of attB; recombination site for the Gateway® BP reaction BP Clonase™
   1993..4359    +  CDS            Glis1: GLIS1_MOUSE - Also known as Gli5. Experimental evidence at protein level: Swiss-Prot protein existence level 1. Acts as both a repressor and activator of transcription (PubMed:12042312, PubMed:12385751, PubMed:21654807). Binds to the consensus sequence 5'-GACCACCCAC-3' (PubMed:12042312). By controlling the expression of genes involved in cell differentiation inhibits the lineage commitment of multipotent cells (PubMed:21654807, PubMed:30544251). Prevents, for instance, the differentiation of multipotent mesenchymal cells into adipocyte and osteoblast (PubMed:30544251). From Mus musculus (Mouse
   4364..4388    -  protein_bind   attB2: mutant version of attB; recombination site for the Gateway® BP reaction BP Clonase™
   4583..5176    +  LTR            LTR: long terminal repeat from Moloney murine leukemia virus
   5177..5230    -  CDS            lacI (fragment): lac repressor; lacI; The lac repressor binds to the lac operator to inhibit transcription in E. coli. This inhibition can be relieved by adding lactose or isopropyl-β-D-thiogalactopyranoside (IPTG).
   5413..6001    -  rep_origin     ori: high-copy-number ColE1/pMB1/pBR322/pUC origin of replication
   6165..7025    -  CDS            AmpR: β-lactamase; bla; confers resistance to ampicillin, carbenicillin, and related antibiotics
   7026..7130    -  promoter       AmpR promoter: bla
