[The description below was written by a language model from this plasmid's Addgene catalogue record and pLannotate feature annotations shown in this document.]
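Description:
pMXs-mGLIS1 is a Moloney murine leukemia virus (MMLV)-based retroviral expression vector carrying the mouse Glis1 coding sequence, built on the pMXs backbone. The 7,138-nt plasmid is maintained in E. coli through a high-copy ColE1/pUC-type origin and selected with ampicillin via a β-lactamase gene driven by its own bla promoter. A short lacI fragment next to the 3′ LTR appears to be a non-functional backbone remnant. No mammalian selection marker or reporter is annotated, so transduced cells cannot be selected or tracked by a vector-encoded marker.

The viral portion is flanked by two full-length MMLV long terminal repeats. Downstream of the 5′ LTR lie the Ψ packaging signal, a truncated gag segment lacking its start codon (which typically extends the packaging region), and a pol-derived region containing the splice acceptor. No internal promoter is annotated, so expression of the insert is presumably driven by the 5′ LTR, as is standard for pMXs vectors. The Glis1 open reading frame sits between attB1 and attB2 sites, consistent with its having been introduced by Gateway recombination into a pMXs derivative fitted with a Gateway cassette; no epitope tags are annotated. Because the vector lacks functional gag, pol and env genes, these must be supplied in trans by a packaging cell line to produce replication-defective particles that integrate the LTR-flanked cassette into dividing target cells.

Glis1 encodes a GLI-like transcription factor that can both activate and repress transcription. The associated publication describes it as a maternal factor that promotes direct reprogramming of somatic cells, and the plasmid is intended for retroviral Glis1 expression in such induced pluripotent stem cell experiments.
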