Addgene plasmid #33273: pMXs-mGLIS1
Purpose: Retroviral expression of mouse Glis1
Depositing lab: Shinya Yamanaka. Depositing organization: Kyoto University, Center for iPS Cell Research and Application. Publication: Direct reprogramming of somatic cells is promoted by maternal transcription factor Glis1. Maekawa M, Yamaguchi K, Nakamura T, Shibukawa R, Kodanaka I, Ichisaka T, Kawamura Y, Mochizuki H, Goshima N, Yamanaka S. Nature. 2011 . 474(7350):225-9. 10.1038/nature10106 PubMed 21654807.
Backbone
  Vector backbone: pMXs
  Backbone manufacturer: Dr. Toshio Kitamura
  Backbone size w/o insert (bp): 4700
  Vector type: Mammalian Expression, Retroviral
Growth in bacteria
  Bacterial resistance: Ampicillin, 100 μg/mL
  Growth temperature: 37°C
  Growth strain: DH5alpha
  Copy number: High Copy
Gene/Insert
  Gene/Insert name: GLIS1, Gateway casette A (alt name: RP23-399H3.1, Gli5, Gli6, GliH1)
  Species: M. musculus (mouse)
  Insert size (bp): 2438
  GenBank ID: 230587
  Entrez Gene: Glis1 (a.k.a. Gli5, Gli6, GliH1)
  Cloning method: Gateway Cloning
  Sequencing primers: 5′ pMX-S1811; 3′ pMX-AS3200
Resource information
  A portion of this plasmid was derived from a plasmid made by: pMXs is from Dr. Toshio Kitamura of the University of Tokyo, the Institute of Medical Science. If you use this plasmid in a paper, please cite: Retrovirus-mediated gene transfer and expression cloning: powerful tools in functional genomics. Exp Hematol. 2003 Nov;31(11):1007-14. Kitamura T, Koshino Y, Shibata F, Oki T, Nakajima H, Nosaka T, Kumagai H. Gateway cassette is from Invitrogen Corporation.
Terms and licenses: Academic/Nonprofit Terms; Industry Terms: Not Available to Industry
How to cite: pMXs-mGLIS1 was a gift from Shinya Yamanaka (Addgene plasmid # 33273 ; http://n2t.net/addgene:33273 ; RRID:Addgene_33273)
