>Addgene plasmid #33273 | pMXs-mGLIS1 | addgene partial sequence | sequence record 41613 | pBMN-5
CTCTAGACTGCCGGATCTAGCTAGTTAATTAAGGATCCCAGTGTGGTGGTACGGGAAATCACAAGTTTGT
ACAAAAAAGCAGGCTTCGAAGGAGATAGAACCATGCATTGCGAGGTGGCCGAGGCACTTTCGGACAAGAG
GCCAAAGGAGGCCCCTGGTGCTCCTGGCCAGGGCCGCGGGCCTGTCAGCCTGGGAGCGCACATGGCCTTC
AGGATTGCTGTGAGTGGTGGCGGCTGCGGGGACGGGAACCCGCTAGACCTGCTGCCTCGGCTACCGGTGC
CACCACCACGTGCCCACGATCTCCTTCGGCCCCGGAGCCCTCGAGACTATGGTGTGTCCAAGACCGGCAG
CGGGAAGGTGAACGGGAGCTACGGGCACAGCTCAGAGAAGAGCCTGCTGGACCTGGACCTGGCCGAGGGT
CCCAGCCCCTCCTGCCACCAGGGTCTGTTTCTTCCTGCAGGGACCCCACCACCCCGGGGTCACCCCCCTG
TCTGTGAGAAGCTGCTGCACTTCCCCCACCCAAACAGGTCACCCAGACCTCAGGCTACGTTTGTGAACGG
CAGCCTCCCAGCCGCTCAGCACATCAAGCAAGAAGCCCTACCGGACTACCAGGCCATGGTCAGCGCCCAC
ACACCCCTGCCCACCCACTGCCGAGCCCCATCGTCCATGGGTCTGCCCTCAGACCTGGACTTTCCAGACC
GAGGCCTCACCAACCCTGCACCTTCCTGCTACCTTCTGGGCAATGAACCCATCTCAGACCTGGGTCCCCA
ACCCGAGG
